Addgene plasmid #198661: pEM.F02L
Purpose: Easy-MISE toolkit pEM-plasmid containing GFP coding sequence preceded by a linker sequence with CD protruding ends
Depositing lab: Paola Branduardi. Depositing organization: Universita degli Studi di Milano-Bicocca. Publication: Easy Modular Integrative fuSion-ready Expression (Easy-MISE) Toolkit for Fast Engineering of Heterologous Productions in Saccharomyces cerevisiae. Maestroni L, Butti P, Milanesi R, Pagliari S, Campone L, Serra I, Branduardi P. ACS Synth Biol. 2023 Apr 14. doi: 10.1021/acssynbio.3c00015. PubMed 37058502.
Backbone
  Vector backbone: pGA-blue
  Backbone manufacturer: IndBioTech Lab
  Vector type: Yeast Expression, Synthetic Biology
Growth in bacteria
  Bacterial resistance: Kanamycin, 50 μg/mL
  Growth temperature: 37°C
  Growth strain: DH5alpha
  Copy number: High Copy
Gene/Insert
  Gene/Insert name: linker+GFP
  Species: Other
  Cloning method: Unknown
Terms and licenses: Academic/Nonprofit Terms; Industry Terms: Not Available to Industry
Depositor comments: Cloning Method: Goldon Gate Assembly
How to cite: pEM.F02L was a gift from Paola Branduardi (Addgene plasmid # 198661 ; http://n2t.net/addgene:198661 ; RRID:Addgene_198661)
