[The description below was written by a language model from this plasmid's Addgene catalogue record and pLannotate feature annotations shown in this document.]
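Description:
pEM.F02L is a small (about 2.6 kb) part-storage plasmid from the Easy-MISE (Easy Modular Integrative fuSion-ready Expression) toolkit, a Golden Gate-based system for building expression constructs for Saccharomyces cerevisiae. It is built on the pGA-blue backbone and is maintained in E. coli only. The annotated features include a high-copy ColE1/pUC-type origin of replication and a kanamycin resistance gene (aph(3')-Ia), but no yeast origin, yeast selection marker or integration homology. Although it is catalogued as a yeast expression and synthetic biology vector, it therefore serves as a donor of a standardized part rather than as a plasmid that expresses anything in yeast itself.

The payload is a GFP coding sequence preceded by a linker, flanked so that Golden Gate digestion releases it with the toolkit's "CD" protruding ends. The feature table places an Aequorea victoria GFP coding sequence (called as a fragment) of roughly 0.7 kb on the reverse strand. Beside it lies a very short match to lacI, probably a backbone remnant with no function. No promoter or terminator is annotated around GFP, consistent with a bare coding module that receives its regulatory elements from other toolkit parts during assembly. The linker and the CD overhang position suggest use as a downstream fusion partner, joined in frame to a protein of interest so that it is tagged with GFP. The record does not give the linker's composition, the type IIS enzyme used, or the specific GFP variant.
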