Features (pLannotate 1.2.2; 4 found; start..end, strand, type, name):
    150..965     +  CDS            KanR: aminoglycoside phosphotransferase; aph(3')-Ia; confers resistance to kanamycin in bacteria or G418 (Geneticin®) in eukaryotes
   1050..1638    +  rep_origin     ori: high-copy-number ColE1/pMB1/pBR322/pUC origin of replication
   1821..1864    +  CDS            lacI (fragment): lac repressor; lacI; The lac repressor binds to the lac operator to inhibit transcription in E. coli. This inhibition can be relieved by adding lactose or isopropyl-β-D-thiogalactopyranoside (IPTG).
   1878..2590    -  CDS            GFP (fragment): Aequoria victoria green fluorescent protein
>Addgene plasmid #198661 | pEM.F02L | addgene full sequence | sequence record 393203 | Addgene NGS Result
GACCCTGTCAGACCAAGTTTACTCATATATACTTTAGATTGATTTAAAACTTCATTTTTAATTTAAAAGG
ATCTAGGTGAAGATCCTTTTTGATAATCTCATGAACAATAAAACTGTCTGCTTACATAAACAGTAATACA
AGGGGTGTTATGAGCCATATTCAACGGGAAACGTCTTGCTCTAGGCCGCGATTAAATTCCAACATGGATG
CTGATTTATATGGGTATAAATGGGCTCGCGATAATGTCGGGCAATCAGGTGCGACAATCTATCGATTGTA
TGGGAAGCCCGATGCGCCAGAGTTGTTTCTGAAACATGGCAAAGGTAGCGTTGCCAATGATGTTACAGAT
GAGATGGTCAGACTAAACTGGCTGACGGAATTTATGCCTCTTCCGACCATCAAGCATTTTATCCGTACTC
CTGATGATGCATGGTTACTCACCACTGCGATCCCCGGGAAAACAGCATTCCAGGTATTAGAAGAATATCC
TGATTCAGGTGAAAATATTGTTGATGCGCTGGCAGTGTTCCTGCGCCGGTTGCATTCGATTCCTGTTTGT
AATTGTCCTTTTAACAGCGATCGCGTATTTCGACTCGCTCAGGCGCAATCACGAATGAATAACGGTTTGG
TTGATGCGAGTGATTTTGATGACGAGCGTAATGGCTGGCCTGTTGAACAAGTCTGGAAAGAAATGCATAA
ACTTTTGCCATTCTCACCGGATTCAGTCGTCACTCATGGTGATTTCTCACTTGATAACCTTATTTTTGAC
GAGGGGAAATTAATAGGTTGTATTGATGTTGGACGAGTCGGAATCGCAGACCGATACCAGGATCTTGCCA
TCCTATGGAACTGCCTCGGTGAGTTTTCTCCTTCATTACAGAAACGGCTTTTTCAAAAATATGGTATTGA
TAATCCTGATATGAATAAATTGCAGTTTCATTTGATGCTCGATGAGTTTTTCTAAGAATTAATTCATGAC
CAAAATCCCTTAACGTGAGTTTTCGTTCCACTGAGCGTCAGACCCCGTAGAAAAGATCAAAGGATCTTCT
TGAGATCCTTTTTTTCTGCGCGTAATCTGCTGCTTGCAAACAAAAAAACCACCGCTACCAGCGGTGGTTT
GTTTGCCGGATCAAGAGCTACCAACTCTTTTTCCGAAGGTAACTGGCTTCAGCAGAGCGCAGATACCAAA
TACTGTTCTTCTAGTGTAGCCGTAGTTAGGCCACCACTTCAAGAACTCTGTAGCACCGCCTACATACCTC
GCTCTGCTAATCCTGTTACCAGTGGCTGCTGCCAGTGGCGATAAGTCGTGTCTTACCGGGTTGGACTCAA
GACGATAGTTACCGGATAAGGCGCAGCGGTCGGGCTGAACGGGGGGTTCGTGCACACAGCCCAGCTTGGA
GCGAACGACCTACACCGAACTGAGATACCTACAGCGTGAGCTATGAGAAAGCGCCACGCTTCCCGAAGGG
AGAAAGGCGGACAGGTATCCGGTAAGCGGCAGGGTCGGAACAGGAGAGCGCACGAGGGAGCTTCCAGGGG
GAAACGCCTGGTATCTTTATAGTCCTGTCGGGTTTCGCCACCTCTGACTTGAGCGTCGATTTTTGTGATG
CTCGTCAGGGGGGCGGAGCCTATGGAAAAACGCCAGCAACGCGGCCTTTTTACGGTTCCTGGCCTTTTGC
TGGCCTTTTGCTCACATGTTCTTTCCTGCGTTATCCCCTGATTCTGTGGATAACCGTATTACCGCCTTTG
AGTGAGCTGATACCGCTCGCCGCAGCCGAACGACCGAGCGCAGCGAGTCAGTGAGCGAGGAAGCGGAAGA
GCGCCCAATACGCAAACCGCCTCTCCCCGCGCGTTGGCCGATTCTGGTCTCCCAGATTATTTGTATAGTT
CATCCATGCCATGTGTAATCCCAGCAGCTGTTACAAACTCAAGAAGGACCATGTGGTCCCTCTTTTCGTT
GGGATCTTTCGAAAGGGCAGATTGTGTGGACAGGTAATGGTTGTCTGGTAAAAGGACAGGGCCATCGCCA
ATTGGAGTATTTTGTTGATAATGGTCTGCTAGTTGAACGCTTCCATCTTCAATGTTGTGTCTAATTTTGA
AGTTAACTTTGATTCCATTCTTTTGTTTGTCTGCCATGATGTATACATTGTGTGAGTTATAGTTGTATTC
CAATTTGTGTCCAAGAATGTTTCCATCTTCTTTAAAATCAATACCTTTTAACTCGATTCTATTAACAAGG
GTATCACCTTCAAACTTGACTTCAGCACGTGTCTTGTAGTTCCCGTCATCTTTGAAAAATATAGTTCTTT
CCTGTACATAACCTTCGGGCATGGCACTCTTGAAAAAGTCATGCCGTTTCATATGATCTGGGTATCTTGA
AAAGCATTGAACACCATAAGTGAAAGTAGTGACAAGTGTTGGCCATGGAACAGGTAGTTTTCCAGTAGTG
CAAATAAATTTAAGGGTAAGTTTTCCGTATGTTGCATCACCTTCACCCTCTCCACTGACAGAAAATTTGT
GCCCATTAACATCACCATCTAATTCAACAAGAATTGGGACAACTCCAGTGAAAAGTTCTTCTCCTTTACT
TGAACCACTCGAGCCACCAGAACCAGAACTAGA
